>Addgene plasmid #121294 | pUC57-Kan_FR13_00019851 | depositor full sequence | sequence record 231363 | pUC57-Kan_FR13_00019851 sequence 3358 bps
TCGCGCGTTTCGGTGATGACGGTGAAAACCTCTGACACATGCAGCTCCCGGAGACGGTCACAGCTTGTCT
GTAAGCGGATGCCGGGAGCAGACAAGCCCGTCAGGGCGCGTCAGCGGGTGTTGGCGGGTGTCGGGGCTGG
CTTAACTATGCGGCATCAGAGCAGATTGTACTGAGAGTGCACCATATGCGGTGTGAAATACCGCACAGAT
GCGTAAGGAGAAAATACCGCATCAGGCGCCATTCGCCATTCAGGCTGCGCAACTGTTGGGAAGGGCGATC
GGTGCGGGCCTCTTCGCTATTACGCCAGCTGGCGAAAGGGGGATGTGCTGCAAGGCGATTAAGTTGGGTA
ACGCCAGGGTTTTCCCAGTCACGACGTTGTAAAACGACGGCCAGTGAATTGACGCGTATTGGGATGGAAC
TTGGTCTCTAAGCTCATGGTTTAGAAACACCTCTTGGAAACAAAGTTTGATGAAAACCATAAGAACCAGC
ATCACCAACTCTAACAACCATACCACCTGGAATATCACCTTCAACAACTCTAGCTTTACAAGTTCTTCTT
CTATATGGACCAACATAATCTGGTTCAGCAATAATAGTAAAATAATTTCTAATAAAAGTAGTTTTTTTAC
CAAAATCAATATTTTTAGCTTCAGCAGTATTAGCACCATTAGCAGAAGCAAAAACAACATGACATCTAGT
AGCATCTGGTTCTGGATGCAATTTAAAAGCATATGGAGAAGAAATTGGAGACATTTGTGGTTTAACAATA
GAAACATAATAACCTCTTGGAATTTCACCTCTCCAAACATTACCTCTACATGGATTATCACCACCTTGTT
CCCATTCCAATCTAACAGACAATCTTGGACCTGGTGGAATAGCCAAAAATTTAACAGATTCTTTATAATT
AGCATATCTAGTTTCTTGAACTTGATTATCTTTCAACAACCAAACTTCACAATCTTTTTTCAATCTTTGA
ACTTCTGGTTCACCAGTAAAATGAGACAAATAAGTTGGTTCCAAATCATATTCTTGAGTTGGTTCATGAG
AAGTAGCAGCTTGACCAGAATTATAAGAAGCAGTATTACCTCTATGACCATAAGCATTACCCCAATTCAT
TGGTGGATTCATTAGAGACCAAGTTCCATCCCAATGGCGCGCCGAGCTTGGCTCGAGCATGGTCATAGCT
GTTTCCTGTGTGAAATTGTTATCCGCTCACAATTCCACACAACATACGAGCCGGAAGCATAAAGTGTAAA
GCCTGGGGTGCCTAATGAGTGAGCTAACTCACATTAATTGCGTTGCGCTCACTGCCCGCTTTCCAGTCGG
GAAACCTGTCGTGCCAGCTGCATTAATGAATCGGCCAACGCGCGGGGAGAGGCGGTTTGCGTATTGGGCG
CTCTTCCGCTTCCTCGCTCACTGACTCGCTGCGCTCGGTCGTTCGGCTGCGGCGAGCGGTATCAGCTCAC
TCAAAGGCGGTAATACGGTTATCCACAGAATCAGGGGATAACGCAGGAAAGAACATGTGAGCAAAAGGCC
AGCAAAAGGCCAGGAACCGTAAAAAGGCCGCGTTGCTGGCGTTTTTCCATAGGCTCCGCCCCCCTGACGA
GCATCACAAAAATCGACGCTCAAGTCAGAGGTGGCGAAACCCGACAGGACTATAAAGATACCAGGCGTTT
CCCCCTGGAAGCTCCCTCGTGCGCTCTCCTGTTCCGACCCTGCCGCTTACCGGATACCTGTCCGCCTTTC
TCCCTTCGGGAAGCGTGGCGCTTTCTCATAGCTCACGCTGTAGGTATCTCAGTTCGGTGTAGGTCGTTCG
CTCCAAGCTGGGCTGTGTGCACGAACCCCCCGTTCAGCCCGACCGCTGCGCCTTATCCGGTAACTATCGT
CTTGAGTCCAACCCGGTAAGACACGACTTATCGCCACTGGCAGCAGCCACTGGTAACAGGATTAGCAGAG
CGAGGTATGTAGGCGGTGCTACAGAGTTCTTGAAGTGGTGGCCTAACTACGGCTACACTAGAAGAACAGT
ATTTGGTATCTGCGCTCTGCTGAAGCCAGTTACCTTCGGAAAAAGAGTTGGTAGCTCTTGATCCGGCAAA
CAAACCACCGCTGGTAGCGGTGGTTTTTTTGTTTGCAAGCAGCAGATTACGCGCAGAAAAAAAGGATCTC
AAGAAGATCCTTTGATCTTTTCTACGGGGTCTGACGCTCAGTGGAACGAAAACTCACGTTAAGGGATTTT
GGTCATGAGATTATCAAAAAGGATCTTCACCTAGATCCTTTTAAATTAAAAATGAAGTTTTAAATCAATC
TAAAGTATATATGAGTAAACTTGGTCTGACAGTTAGAAAAACTCATCGAGCATCAAATGAAACTGCAATT
TATTCATATCAGGATTATCAATACCATATTTTTGAAAAAGCCGTTTCTGTAATGAAGGAGAAAACTCACC
GAGGCAGTTCCATAGGATGGCAAGATCCTGGTATCGGTCTGCGATTCCGACTCGTCCAACATCAATACAA
CCTATTAATTTCCCCTCGTCAAAAATAAGGTTATCAAGTGAGAAATCACCATGAGTGACGACTGAATCCG
GTGAGAATGGCAAAAGTTTATGCATTTCTTTCCAGACTTGTTCAACAGGCCAGCCATTACGCTCGTCATC
AAAATCACTCGCATCAACCAAACCGTTATTCATTCGTGATTGCGCCTGAGCGAGACGAAATACGCGATCG
CTGTTAAAAGGACAATTACAAACAGGAATCGAATGCAACCGGCGCAGGAACACTGCCAGCGCATCAACAA
TATTTTCACCTGAATCAGGATATTCTTCTAATACCTGGAATGCTGTTTTCCCAGGGATCGCAGTGGTGAG
TAACCATGCATCATCAGGAGTACGGATAAAATGCTTGATGGTCGGAAGAGGCATAAATTCCGTCAGCCAG
TTTAGTCTGACCATCTCATCTGTAACATCATTGGCAACGCTACCTTTGCCATGTTTCAGAAACAACTCTG
GCGCATCGGGCTTCCCATACAATCGATAGATTGTCGCACCTGATTGCCCGACATTATCGCGAGCCCATTT
ATACCCATATAAATCAGCATCCATGTTGGAATTTAATCGCGGCCTAGAGCAAGACGTTTCCCGTTGAATA
TGGCTCATACTCTTCCTTTTTCAATATTATTGAAGCATTTATCAGGGTTATTGTCTCATGAGCGGATACA
TATTTGAATGTATTTAGAAAAATAAACAAATAGGGGTTCCGCGCACATTTCCCCGAAAAGTGCCACCTGA
CGTCTAAGAAACCATTATTATCATGACATTAACCTATAAAAATAGGCGTATCACGAGGCCCTTTCGTC
Features (pLannotate 1.2.2; 10 found; start..end, strand, type, name):
    137..236     +  misc_feature   bom (fragment): basis of mobility region from pBR322
    242..399     -  CDS            lacZα (fragment): LacZα fragment of β-galactosidase; lacZ fragment
   1206..1222    -  protein_bind   lac operator: The lac repressor binds to the lac operator to inhibit transcription in E. coli. This inhibition can be relieved by adding lactose or isopropyl-β-D-thiogalactopyranoside (IPTG). lac repressor encoded by lacI
   1230..1260    -  promoter       lac promoter: promoter for the E. coli lac operon
   1275..1296    -  protein_bind   CAP binding site: CAP binding activates transcription in the presence of cAMP. E. coli catabolite activator protein
   1309..1401    -  CDS            lacI (fragment): lac repressor; lacI; The lac repressor binds to the lac operator to inhibit transcription in E. coli. This inhibition can be relieved by adding lactose or isopropyl-β-D-thiogalactopyranoside (IPTG).
   1584..2172    -  rep_origin     ori: high-copy-number ColE1/pMB1/pBR322/pUC origin of replication
   2343..3158    -  CDS            KanR: aminoglycoside phosphotransferase; aph(3')-Ia; confers resistance to kanamycin in bacteria or G418 (Geneticin®) in eukaryotes
   3159..3263    -  promoter       AmpR promoter: bla
   3358..35      +  CDS            rop (fragment) (across the origin): Rop protein, which maintains plasmids at low copy number; rop
