[The description below was written by a language model from this plasmid's Addgene catalogue record and pLannotate feature annotations shown in this document.]
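Description:
pUC57-Kan_FR13_00019851 is a Level 0 Golden Gate-compatible module built in the small, high-copy E. coli cloning vector pUC57-Kan. It replicates from a ColE1/pMB1/pUC-type origin and is selected with kanamycin through an aminoglycoside phosphotransferase gene, aph(3')-Ia, which the annotation places downstream of the bla (AmpR) promoter. The feature table also picks up short remnants of bom, rop and lacI, which are backbone leftovers rather than functional units.

The insert, FR13_00019851, is a sequence from the fungus Magnaporthe oryzae (the species is entered in the record's mutation field). The associated publication describes a clone resource of M. oryzae effectors that share sequence and structural similarity across host-specific lineages, so this is presumably one such candidate effector, although the record gives no further description of the protein. The insert was placed into the EcoRV site within the lacZα region. Consistent with this, the annotated lac promoter, operator and CAP site are separated from the remaining lacZα fragment by an unannotated stretch of roughly 800 nt, which is where the insert would lie; the total of 3,358 nt against a 2,626 bp backbone fits an insert of about that size. The insert itself and any flanking Type IIS restriction sites are not annotated, and the record does not state which enzyme or overhangs the module uses. M13 forward and reverse primer sites flank the cloning region for sequence verification.

As a Level 0 part, the plasmid has no dedicated expression cassette for the insert. It serves as a storage and donor vector from which the insert can be released and assembled with promoters, tags and terminators into higher-level Golden Gate constructs.
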