Addgene plasmid #121294: pUC57-Kan_FR13_00019851
Purpose: Level 0 Golden-Gate compatible vector
Depositing lab: Sophien Kamoun. Depositing organization: Sainsbury Laboratory, Norwich. Publication: A Clone Resource of Magnaporthe oryzae Effectors That Share Sequence and Structural Similarities Across Host-Specific Lineages. Petit-Houdenot Y, Langner T, Harant A, Win J, Kamoun S. Mol Plant Microbe Interact. 2020 Aug;33(8):1032-1035. doi: 10.1094/MPMI-03-20-0052-A. Epub 2020 Jun 22. PubMed 32460610.
Backbone
  Vector backbone: pUC57-Kan
  Backbone size w/o insert (bp): 2626
  Vector type: Golden Gate
  Selectable markers: lacZ
Growth in bacteria
  Bacterial resistance: Kanamycin, 50 μg/mL
  Growth temperature: 37°C
  Growth strain: DH5alpha
  Copy number: High Copy
Gene/Insert
  Gene/Insert name: FR13_00019851
  Mutation: Magnaporthe oryzae
  Cloning method: Restriction Enzyme; 5′ cloning site EcoRV (unknown if destroyed); 3′ cloning site EcoRV (unknown if destroyed)
  Sequencing primers: 5′ M13Fw; 3′ M13Rv
Terms and licenses: Academic/Nonprofit Terms; Industry Terms: Not Available to Industry
How to cite: pUC57-Kan_FR13_00019851 was a gift from Sophien Kamoun (Addgene plasmid # 121294 ; http://n2t.net/addgene:121294 ; RRID:Addgene_121294)
