>Addgene plasmid #121294 | pUC57-Kan_FR13_00019851 | depositor partial sequence | sequence record 230840 | FR13_00019851
TTGGTCTCTAATGAATCCACCAATGAATTGGGGTAATGCTTATGGTCATAGAGGTAATACTGCTTCTTAT
AATTCTGGTCAAGCTGCTACTTCTCATGAACCAACTCAAGAATATGATTTGGAACCAACTTATTTGTCTC
ATTTTACTGGTGAACCAGAAGTTCAAAGATTGAAAAAAGATTGTGAAGTTTGGTTGTTGAAAGATAATCA
AGTTCAAGAAACTAGATATGCTAATTATAAAGAATCTGTTAAATTTTTGGCTATTCCACCAGGTCCAAGA
TTGTCTGTTAGATTGGAATGGGAACAAGGTGGTGATAATCCATGTAGAGGTAATGTTTGGAGAGGTGAAA
TTCCAAGAGGTTATTATGTTTCTATTGTTAAACCACAAATGTCTCCAATTTCTTCTCCATATGCTTTTAA
ATTGCATCCAGAACCAGATGCTACTAGATGTCATGTTGTTTTTGCTTCTGCTAATGGTGCTAATACTGCT
GAAGCTAAAAATATTGATTTTGGTAAAAAAACTACTTTTATTAGAAATTATTTTACTATTATTGCTGAAC
CAGATTATGTTGGTCCATATAGAAGAAGAACTTGTAAAGCTAGAGTTGTTGAAGGTGATATTCCAGGTGG
TATGGTTGTTAGAGTTGGTGATGCTGGTTCTTATGGTTTTCATCAAACTTTGTTTCCAAGAGGTGTTTCT
AAACCATGAGCTTAGAGACCAA
