>Addgene plasmid #121294 | pUC57-Kan_FR13_00019851 | depositor partial sequence | sequence record 230841 | empty_vector
TCGCGCGTTTCGGTGATGACGGTGAAAACCTCTGACACATGCAGCTCCCGGAGACGGTCACAGCTTGTCT
GTAAGCGGATGCCGGGAGCAGACAAGCCCGTCAGGGCGCGTCAGCGGGTGTTGGCGGGTGTCGGGGCTGG
CTTAACTATGCGGCATCAGAGCAGATTGTACTGAGAGTGCACCATATGCGGTGTGAAATACCGCACAGAT
GCGTAAGGAGAAAATACCGCATCAGGCGCCATTCGCCATTCAGGCTGCGCAACTGTTGGGAAGGGCGATC
GGTGCGGGCCTCTTCGCTATTACGCCAGCTGGCGAAAGGGGGATGTGCTGCAAGGCGATTAAGTTGGGTA
ACGCCAGGGTTTTCCCAGTCACGACGTTGTAAAACGACGGCCAGTGAATTGACGCGTATTGGGATATCCC
AATGGCGCGCCGAGCTTGGCTCGAGCATGGTCATAGCTGTTTCCTGTGTGAAATTGTTATCCGCTCACAA
TTCCACACAACATACGAGCCGGAAGCATAAAGTGTAAAGCCTGGGGTGCCTAATGAGTGAGCTAACTCAC
ATTAATTGCGTTGCGCTCACTGCCCGCTTTCCAGTCGGGAAACCTGTCGTGCCAGCTGCATTAATGAATC
GGCCAACGCGCGGGGAGAGGCGGTTTGCGTATTGGGCGCTCTTCCGCTTCCTCGCTCACTGACTCGCTGC
GCTCGGTCGTTCGGCTGCGGCGAGCGGTATCAGCTCACTCAAAGGCGGTAATACGGTTATCCACAGAATC
AGGGGATAACGCAGGAAAGAACATGTGAGCAAAAGGCCAGCAAAAGGCCAGGAACCGTAAAAAGGCCGCG
TTGCTGGCGTTTTTCCATAGGCTCCGCCCCCCTGACGAGCATCACAAAAATCGACGCTCAAGTCAGAGGT
GGCGAAACCCGACAGGACTATAAAGATACCAGGCGTTTCCCCCTGGAAGCTCCCTCGTGCGCTCTCCTGT
TCCGACCCTGCCGCTTACCGGATACCTGTCCGCCTTTCTCCCTTCGGGAAGCGTGGCGCTTTCTCATAGC
TCACGCTGTAGGTATCTCAGTTCGGTGTAGGTCGTTCGCTCCAAGCTGGGCTGTGTGCACGAACCCCCCG
TTCAGCCCGACCGCTGCGCCTTATCCGGTAACTATCGTCTTGAGTCCAACCCGGTAAGACACGACTTATC
GCCACTGGCAGCAGCCACTGGTAACAGGATTAGCAGAGCGAGGTATGTAGGCGGTGCTACAGAGTTCTTG
AAGTGGTGGCCTAACTACGGCTACACTAGAAGAACAGTATTTGGTATCTGCGCTCTGCTGAAGCCAGTTA
CCTTCGGAAAAAGAGTTGGTAGCTCTTGATCCGGCAAACAAACCACCGCTGGTAGCGGTGGTTTTTTTGT
TTGCAAGCAGCAGATTACGCGCAGAAAAAAAGGATCTCAAGAAGATCCTTTGATCTTTTCTACGGGGTCT
GACGCTCAGTGGAACGAAAACTCACGTTAAGGGATTTTGGTCATGAGATTATCAAAAAGGATCTTCACCT
AGATCCTTTTAAATTAAAAATGAAGTTTTAAATCAATCTAAAGTATATATGAGTAAACTTGGTCTGACAG
TTAGAAAAACTCATCGAGCATCAAATGAAACTGCAATTTATTCATATCAGGATTATCAATACCATATTTT
TGAAAAAGCCGTTTCTGTAATGAAGGAGAAAACTCACCGAGGCAGTTCCATAGGATGGCAAGATCCTGGT
ATCGGTCTGCGATTCCGACTCGTCCAACATCAATACAACCTATTAATTTCCCCTCGTCAAAAATAAGGTT
ATCAAGTGAGAAATCACCATGAGTGACGACTGAATCCGGTGAGAATGGCAAAAGTTTATGCATTTCTTTC
CAGACTTGTTCAACAGGCCAGCCATTACGCTCGTCATCAAAATCACTCGCATCAACCAAACCGTTATTCA
TTCGTGATTGCGCCTGAGCGAGACGAAATACGCGATCGCTGTTAAAAGGACAATTACAAACAGGAATCGA
ATGCAACCGGCGCAGGAACACTGCCAGCGCATCAACAATATTTTCACCTGAATCAGGATATTCTTCTAAT
ACCTGGAATGCTGTTTTCCCAGGGATCGCAGTGGTGAGTAACCATGCATCATCAGGAGTACGGATAAAAT
GCTTGATGGTCGGAAGAGGCATAAATTCCGTCAGCCAGTTTAGTCTGACCATCTCATCTGTAACATCATT
GGCAACGCTACCTTTGCCATGTTTCAGAAACAACTCTGGCGCATCGGGCTTCCCATACAATCGATAGATT
GTCGCACCTGATTGCCCGACATTATCGCGAGCCCATTTATACCCATATAAATCAGCATCCATGTTGGAAT
TTAATCGCGGCCTAGAGCAAGACGTTTCCCGTTGAATATGGCTCATACTCTTCCTTTTTCAATATTATTG
AAGCATTTATCAGGGTTATTGTCTCATGAGCGGATACATATTTGAATGTATTTAGAAAAATAAACAAATA
GGGGTTCCGCGCACATTTCCCCGAAAAGTGCCACCTGACGTCTAAGAAACCATTATTATCATGACATTAA
CCTATAAAAATAGGCGTATCACGAGGCCCTTTCGTC
