>Addgene plasmid #121294 | pUC57-Kan_FR13_00019851 | addgene partial sequence | sequence record 238022 | M13-F20 5'-TGTAAAACGACGGCCAGT-3'
TTGGTCTCTAAGCTCATGGTTTAGAAACACCTCTTGGAAACAAAGTTTGATGAAAACCATAAGAACCAGC
ATCACCAACTCTAACAACCATACCACCTGGAATATCACCTTCAACAACTCTAGCTTTACAAGTTCTTCTT
CTATATGGACCAACATAATCTGGTTCAGCAATAATAGTAAAATAATTTCTAATAAAAGTAGTTTTTTTAC
CAAAATCAATATTTTTAGCTTCAGCAGTATTAGCACCATTAGCAGAAGCAAAAACAACATGACATCTAGT
AGCATCTGGTTCTGGATGCAATTTAAAAGCATATGGAGAAGAAATTGGAGACATTTGTGGTTTAACAATA
GAAACATAATAACCTCTTGGAATTTCACCTCTCCAAACATTACCTCTACATGGATTATCACCACCTTGTT
CCCATTCCAATCTAACAGACAATCTTGGACCTGGTGGAATAGCCAAAAATTTAACAGATTCTTTATAATT
AGCATATCTAGTTTCTTGAACTTGATTATCTTTCAACAACCAAACTTCACAATCTTTTTTCAATCTTTGA
ACTTCTGGTTCACCAGTAAAATGAGACAAATAAGTTGGTTCCAAATCATATTCTTGAGTTGGTTCATGAG
AAGTAGCAGCTTGACCAGAATTATAAGAAGCAGTATTACCTCTATGACCATAAGCATTACCCCAATTCAT
TGGTGGATTCATTAGAGACCAAGTTCCATCCCAATGGCGCGCCGAGCTTGGCTCGAGCATGGTCATAGCT
GTTTCCTGTGTGAAATTGTTATCCGCTCACAATTCCACACAACATACGAGCCGGAAGCATAAAGTGTAAA
GCCTGGGGTGCCTAATGAGTGAGCTAACTCACATTAATTGCGTTGCGCTCACTGCCCGCTTTCCAGTCGG
GAAACCTGTCGTGCCAGCTGCATTAATGAATCGGCCAACGCGCGGGGA
